Addgene plasmid #52247: pUASp YFP Ras85D CA
Purpose: Drosophila expression of YFP-Ras85D constitutively active mutant
Depositing lab: Matthew Scott. Depositing organization: Stanford University.
Backbone
  Vector backbone: pUASp
  Backbone size w/o insert (bp): 9939
  Vector type: Insect Expression ; Drosophila
Growth in bacteria
  Bacterial resistance: Ampicillin, 100 μg/mL
  Growth temperature: 37°C
  Growth strain: Top10
  Copy number: Unknown
Gene/Insert
  Gene/Insert name: Ras85D
  Species: D. melanogaster (fly)
  Mutation: Q61L; CA mutation
  Entrez Gene: Ras85D (a.k.a. Dmel_CG9375, C-ras1, CG9375, D-Ras, D-Ras1, D-ras-1, D-ras1, DRAS1, DRas, DRas85D/Ras, Dm Ras1, Dmel\CG9375, Dmras85D, Dras, Dras1, Dras85D, E(faf), E(sev)3C, EC3-3, EK3-4, P08646, RAS, RAS1, RAS85D, RTK, Ras, Ras 85D, Ras-1, Ras.85D, Ras1, Ras1/RAs85D, Ras185D, Ras85, Ras85DNt, Ras85d, RasI, RasV12, Ras[V12], S35097, Su(tor)3-2, dRAS1, dRas, dRas1, dRas85D, dras1, fs(3)05703, l(3)06677, l(3)s1747, p21[Ras1], ras, ras 1, ras1, ras85B, ras85D, ras[V12])
  Promoter: GAL4
  Tag / fusion protein: YFP (N terminal on backbone)
  Cloning method: Gateway Cloning
  Sequencing primers: 5′ EGFP-C; 3′ pUASp-3 (5'-AGGTTTAACCAGGGGATGCT-3')
Terms and licenses: Academic/Nonprofit Terms; Industry Terms: Not Available to Industry
How to cite: pUASp YFP Ras85D CA was a gift from Matthew Scott (Addgene plasmid # 52247 ; http://n2t.net/addgene:52247 ; RRID:Addgene_52247)
