[The description below was written by a language model from this plasmid's Addgene catalogue record.]
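Description:
pUASp YFP Ras85D CA is a Drosophila expression plasmid built on the pUASp backbone (about 9.9 kb without insert), a vector used for GAL4-responsive transgene expression in flies. It is propagated in E. coli under ampicillin selection. The record gives no feature table, so the bacterial origin, copy number, any fly transformation marker and any transposon ends are not documented here.

The payload is the Drosophila melanogaster Ras85D coding sequence, which encodes the fly Ras1 small GTPase, carrying a Q61L substitution that the record designates as the constitutively active (CA) mutation. Changes at this conserved glutamine in Ras-family proteins generally impair GTP hydrolysis, which holds the protein in its GTP-bound, signalling-competent state. The insert was introduced by Gateway recombination downstream of a YFP coding sequence supplied by the backbone, so the product is an N-terminally YFP-tagged Ras85D fusion. An N-terminal tag leaves the C-terminus free, which is where Ras proteins carry their membrane-targeting lipidation motif.

The promoter field lists GAL4, meaning transcription depends on upstream activating sequences bound by the yeast GAL4 activator. In the binary GAL4/UAS system, the transgene stays silent until it is combined with a GAL4 driver, which sets the tissue and timing of expression. pUASp vectors are generally chosen because they allow expression in the female germline as well as in somatic tissues.

The construct is suited to expressing activated Ras in chosen fly cell populations while following the fusion protein's localisation by fluorescence. This makes it useful for studying Ras pathway signalling or small GTPase behaviour in vivo.
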