>Addgene plasmid #52247 | pUASp YFP Ras85D CA | addgene partial sequence | sequence record 81565 | EGFP-C 5'-CATGGTCCTGCTGGAGTTCGTG-3'
TGGACGAGCTGTACAAGTCCGGACTCAGATCTCGAGCTCAAGCTTCGAATTCTGCAGTCGACGGTACCGC
GGGCCCGGGATCATCAACAAGTTTGTACAAAAAAGCAGGCTTAATGACGGAATACAAACTGGTCGTCGTT
GGAGCCGGAGGCGTGGGCAAGTCCGCGCTCACCATCCAGCTAATCCAGAACCATTTCGTGGACGAGTACG
ACCCCACAATCGAGGACTCTTACCGAAAGCAAGTGGTTATCGATGGAGAGACCTGCCTGCTGGACATCCT
GGACACCGCCGGCCTAGAGGAGTACTCGGCCATGCGGGATCAGTATATGCGGACTGGCGAGGGATTCCTG
CTGGTCTTTGCCGTCAACAGTGCGAAGTCCTTCGAGGATATCGGCACCTACCGTGAGCAGATCAAGCGCG
TAAAGGATGCCGAAGAGGTGCCCATGGTGCTGGTGGGCAACAAATGTGATCTGGCCTCGTGGAACGTTAA
CAACGAGCAGGCAAGAGAGGTGGCCAAACAGTACGGCATTCCATACATTGAGACATCCGCCAAGACGCGC
ATGGGCGTGGACGATGCATTTTACACACTGGTGCGCGAAATCCGCAAGGACAAGGACAACAAGGGGCGGA
GGGGCCGCAAAATGAACAAGCCGAATCGTAGATTTAAATGTAAAATGCTCTAAAACCCAGCTTTCTTGTA
CAAAGTGGTTGATGATCCTCTAGAGTCGACCTCGAACGTTAACGTTAACGTAACGTTAACTCGAGGAGCT
TGATAACATTATACCTAAACCCATGGTCAAGAGTAAACATTTCTGCCTTTGAAGTTGAGAACACAATTAA
GCATCCCCTGGTTAAACCTGACATTCATACTTGTTAATAGCGCCATAAACATAGCACCAATTTCGAAGAA
ATCAGTTAAAAGCAATTAGCAATTAGCAATTAGCAATAACTCTGCTGACTTCAAACGAAAAGAGTTGCAA
GTATTTTTTAAGGC
